>Addgene plasmid #230275 | AiP13099 - pAAV-AiE0733m-minBG-SYFP2-WPRE3-BGHpA (Alias: CN3099) | addgene full sequence | sequence record 470593 | Addgene NGS Result
ATAAACAAATAGGGGTTCCGCGCACATTTCCCCGAAAAGTGCCACCTGACGTCTAAGAAACCATTATTAT
CATGACATTAACCTATAAAAATAGGCGTATCACGAGGCCCTTTCGTCTCGCGCGTTTCGGTGATGACGGT
GAAAACCTCTGACACATGCAGCTCCCGGAGACGGTCACAGCTTGTCTGTAAGCGGATGCCGGGAGCAGAC
AAGCCCGTCAGGGCGCGTCAGCGGGTGTTGGCGGGTGTCGGGGCTGGCTTAACTATGCGGCATCAGAGCA
GATTGTACTGAGAGTGCACCATAAAATTGTAAACGTTAATATTTTGTTAAAATTCGCGTTAAATTTTTGT
TAAATCAGCTCATTTTTTAACCAATAGACCGAAATCGGCAAAATCCCTTATAAATCAAAAGAATAGCCCG
AGATAGAGT
[37 nt withheld, positions 430-466]
AAAGAACGTGGACTCCAACGTCAAAGG
[141 nt withheld, positions 494-634]
G
[46 nt withheld, positions 636-681]
A
[95 nt withheld, positions 683-777]
TATGCGGTGTGAAATACCGCACAGATGCGTAAGGAGAAAATACCGCATCAGGCGCCCCTGCAGGCAGCTG
CGCGCTCGCTCGCTCACTGAGGCCGCCCGGGCAAAGCCCGGGCGTCGGGCGACCTTTGGTCGCCCGGCCT
CAGTGAGCGAGCGAGCGCGCAGAGAGGGAGTGGCCAACTCCATCACTAGGGGTTCCTGCGGCCGCTCGGT
CCGCACGTGAGATCTCATGCCTGCTATTGTCTTCCCAATCCTCCCCCTTGCTGTCCTGCCCCACCCCACC
CCCCAGAATAGAATGACACCTACTCAGACAATGCGATGCAATTTCCTCATTTTATTAGGAAAGGACAGTG
GGAGTGGCACCTTCCAGGGTCAAGGAAGGCACGGGGGAGGGGCAAACAACAGATGGCTGGCAACTAGAAG
GCACAGTCGAAGATCTCTCGAGCCACGGAATTGTCAGTGCCCAACAGCCGAGCCCCTGTCCAGCAGCGGG
CAAGGCAGGCGGCGATGAGTTCCGCCGTGGCAAGAACTAACCAGGATTTATACAAGGAGGAGAAAATGAA
AGCCATACGGGAAGCAATAGCATGATACAAAGGCATTAAAGCAGCGTATCCACATAGCGTAAAAGGAGCA
ACATAGTTAAGAATACCAGTCAATCTTTCACAAATTTTGTAATCCAGAGGTTGATTATGATATCGAATTC
GCGGCCGCGGCGCGCCGTCGACTTACTTGTACAGCTCGTCCATGCCGAGAGTGATCCCGGCGGCGGTCAC
GAACTCCAGCAGGACCATGTGATCGCGCTTCTCGTTGGGGTCTTTGCTCAGCTTGGACTGGTAGCTCAGG
TAGTGGTTGTCGGGCAGCAGCACGGGGCCGTCGCCGATGGGGGTGTTCTGCTGGTAGTGGTCGGCGAGCT
GCACGCCGCCGTCCTCGATGTTGTGGCGGATCTTGAAGTTGGCCTTGATGCCGTTCTTCTGCTTGTCGGC
GGTGATATAGACGTTGTGGCTGTTGTAGTTGTACTCCAGCTTGTGCCCCAGGATGTTGCCGTCCTCCTTG
AAGTCGATGCCCTTCAGCTCGATGCGGTTCACCAGGGTGTCGCCCTCGAACTTCACCTCGGCGCGGGTCT
TGTAGTTGCCGTCGTCCTTGAAGAAGATGGTGCGCTCCTGGACGTAGCCTTCGGGCATGGCGGACTTGAA
GAAGTCGTGCTGCTTCATGTGGTCGGGGTAGCGGGCGAAGCACTGCACGCCGTAGCCCAGGGTGGTCACG
AGGGTGGGCCAGGGCACGGGCAGCTTGCCGGTGGTGCAGATCAGCTTCAGGGTCAGCTTGCCGTAGGTGG
CATCGCCCTCGCCCTCGCCGGACACGCTGAACTTGTGGCCGTTTACGTCGCCGTCCAGCTCGACCAGGAT
GGGCACCACCCCGGTGAACAGCTCCTCGCCCTTGCTCACCATGGTGGCGACCGGTAGCGCTAGCTTCGAA
AGATCTGGATCCCAGAAGCAAATGTAAGCAATAGATGGCTCTGCCCTGACTTTTATGCCCAGCCCGAGCT
CTGTGCATGTCTACTAGTGAGCTCCCTATATAGCCACTGTAAAGGCAAGTGGCCTCATCCCATGGGCTGG
AGGCCCAGGCTGCAAACACACAAAGCTTTCATTTCACTCTGCTTCCTGACAGTGGACAGACACAGTGTAA
CATAATGTAGCAAAATGTAACTAGTTGTCCACATGCGTGCTTCCAGGACTTCACCATCATAGTAGTCTGT
ACTTGAAACTCTGAGACAGAACAAGCCCCATCCCTCCCCCCTACCCCCACACACAACACCAGTTGTTCTT
GGAAAGTATTTTGTCAAGCCAGTGATGTAACCAGGTTGACATCATTGGTCCCACTGATCTTTGTGCTCAT
ATATCCTAAGAACTGGAGGCTTTGATAGCCAGCCACACTTTTGGCCATCCACATTATGGCCCTAGGACTT
GGCCCTGACTGGGCTTCTGCATGTAGCTCTGTGGTGTACGCGTGCGGCCGCAGGAACCCCTAGTGATGGA
GTTGGCCACTCCCTCTCTGCGCGCTCGCTCGCTCACTGAGGCCGGGCGACCAAAGGTCGCCCGACGCCCG
GGCGGCCTCAGTGAGCGAGCGAGCGCGCAGCTGCCTGCAGGACATGTGAGCAAAAGGCCAGCAAAAGGCC
AGGAACCGTAAAAAGGCCGCGTTGCTGGCGTTTTTCCATAGGCTCCGCCCCCCTGACGAGCATCACAAAA
ATCGACGCTCAAGTCAGAGGTGGCGAAACCCGACAGGACTATAAAGATACCAGGCGTTTCCCCCTGGAAG
CTCCCTCGTGCGCTCTCCTGTTCCGACCCTGCCGCTTACCGGATACCTGTCCGCCTTTCTCCCTTCGGGA
AGCGTGGCGCTTTCTCATAGCTCACGCTGTAGGTATCTCAGTTCGGTGTAGGTCGTTCGCTCCAAGCTGG
GCTGTGTGCACGAACCCCCCGTTCAGCCCGACCGCTGCGCCTTATCCGGTAACTATCGTCTTGAGTCCAA
CCCGGTAAGACACGACTTATCGCCACTGGCAGCAGCCACTGGTAACAGGATTAGCAGAGCGAGGTATGTA
GGCGGTGCTACAGAGTTCTTGAAGTGGTGGCCTAACTACGGCTACACTAGAAGAACAGTATTTGGTATCT
GCGCTCTGCTGAAGCCAGTTACCTTCGGAAAAAGAGTTGGTAGCTCTTGATCCGGCAAACAAACCACCGC
TGGTAGCGGTGGTTTTTTTGTTTGCAAGCAGCAGATTACGCGCAGAAAAAAAGGATCTCAAGAAGATCCT
TTGATCTTTTCTACGGGGTCTGACGCTCAGTGGAACGAAAACTCACGTTAAGGGATTTTGGTCATGAGAT
TATCAAAAAGGATCTTCACCTAGATCCTTTTAAATTAAAAATGAAGTTTTAAATCAATCTAAAGTATATA
TGAGTAAACTTGGTCTGACAGTTACCAATGCTTAATCAGTGAGGCACCTATCTCAGCGATCTGTCTATTT
CGTTCATCCATAGTTGCCTGACTCCCCGTCGTGTAGATAACTACGATACGGGAGGGCTTACCATCTGGCC
CCAGTGCTGCAATGATACCGCGAGACCCACGCTCACCGGCTCCAGATTTATCAGCAATAAACCAGCCAGC
CGGAAGGGCCGAGCGCAGAAGTGGTCCTGCAACTTTATCCGCCTCCATCCAGTCTATTAATTGTTGCCGG
GAAGCTAGAGTAAGTAGTTCGCCAGTTAATAGTTTGCGCAACGTTGTTGCCATTGCTACAGGCATCGTGG
TGTCACGCTCGTCGTTTGGTATGGCTTCATTCAGCTCCGGTTCCCAACGATCAAGGCGAGTTACATGATC
CCCCATGTTGTGCAAAAAAGCGGTTAGCTCCTTCGGTCCTCCGATCGTTGTCAGAAGTAAGTTGGCCGCA
GTGTTATCACTCATGGTTATGGCAGCACTGCATAATTCTCTTACTGTCATGCCATCCGTAAGATGCTTTT
CTGTGACTGGTGAGTACTCAACCAAGTCATTCTGAGAATAGTGTATGCGGCGACCGAGTTGCTCTTGCCC
GGCGTCAATACGGGATAATACCGCGCCACATAGCAGAACTTTAAAAGTGCTCATCATTGGAAAACGTTCT
TCGGGGCGAAAACTCTCAAGGATCTTACCGCTGTTGAGATCCAGTTCGATGTAACCCACTCGTGCACCCA
ACTGATCTTCAGCATCTTTTACTTTCACCAGCGTTTCTGGGTGAGCAAAAACAGGAAGGCAAAATGCCGC
AAAAAAGGGAATAAGGGCGACACGGAAATGTTGAATACTCATACTCTTCCTTTTTCAATATTATTGAAGC
ATTTATCAGGGTTATTGTCTCATGAGCGGATACATATTTGAATGTATTTAGAAAA
Features (pLannotate 1.2.2; 14 found; start..end, strand, type, name):
    117..152     +  CDS            rop (fragment): Rop protein, which maintains plasmids at low copy number; rop
    254..303     +  misc_feature   bom (fragment): basis of mobility region from pBR322
    304..759     -  rep_origin     f1 ori (sequence partly withheld): f1 bacteriophage origin of replication; arrow indicates direction of (+) strand synthesis
    778..829     +  misc_feature   bom (fragment): basis of mobility region from pBR322
    834..974     -  repeat_region  AAV2 ITR: inverted terminal repeat of adeno-associated virus serotype 2 inverted
   1092..1203    -  polyA_signal   bGH poly(A) signal: bovine growth hormone polyadenylation signal
   1220..1300    -  misc_feature   WPRE (fragment): woodchuck hepatitis virus posttranscriptional regulatory element
   1306..1463    -  misc_feature   WPRE (fragment): woodchuck hepatitis virus posttranscriptional regulatory element
   1503..2219    -  CDS            SYFP2: SYFP2 is a basic (constitutively fluorescent) yellow fluorescent protein published in 2006, derived from Aequorea victoria. It is reported to be a very rapidly-maturing monomer with moderate acid sensitivity.
   2824..2851    -  repeat_region  AAV2 ITR (fragment): inverted terminal repeat of adeno-associated virus serotype 2 inverted
   2880..2907    -  repeat_region  AAV2 ITR (fragment): inverted terminal repeat of adeno-associated virus serotype 2 inverted
   2980..3568    -  rep_origin     ori: high-copy-number ColE1/pMB1/pBR322/pUC origin of replication
   3739..4599    -  CDS            AmpR: β-lactamase; bla; confers resistance to ampicillin, carbenicillin, and related antibiotics
   4600..22      -  promoter       AmpR promoter (across the origin): bla
