[The description below was written by a language model from this plasmid's Addgene catalogue record and pLannotate feature annotations shown in this document.]
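Description:
AiP13099 - pAAV-AiE0733m-minBG-SYFP2-WPRE3-BGHpA (alias CN3099) is an AAV transfer plasmid built on a pAAV2 backbone, intended for packaging a reporter genome into recombinant adeno-associated virus for delivery to brain tissue. In bacteria it is maintained through a high-copy ColE1/pUC-type origin and selected with ampicillin via the β-lactamase gene and its promoter. An f1 phage origin and short remnants of the pBR322 bom and rop regions are also present in the backbone. The 4,682 nt sequenced record shows one full AAV2 inverted terminal repeat and, at the other end of the cassette, only short ITR fragments. This may reflect the difficulty of sequencing or annotating these repeats rather than a true deletion, though the record does not settle the point.

Between the ITRs lies a compact expression cassette. The AiE0733m enhancer is placed upstream of minBG, a minimal promoter generally understood to be derived from beta-globin, which has little activity on its own, so transcription depends on the enhancer's activity in particular cell types. Neither element is called by the automated annotation, but an unannotated stretch of roughly 600 nt between the SYFP2 coding sequence and the ITR fragments is where they would sit. The promoter drives SYFP2, a rapidly maturing monomeric yellow fluorescent protein derived from Aequorea victoria. It is followed by WPRE3, a shortened woodchuck hepatitis virus posttranscriptional element (annotated as two WPRE fragments) that boosts transcript expression while saving packaging space, and then by the bovine growth hormone polyadenylation signal.

The construct belongs to a collection of enhancer AAVs developed for genetic access to cortical cell types, with fluorescence reporting where the enhancer is active. The record does not state which brain cell populations AiE0733m targets.
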