Addgene plasmid #230275: AiP13099 - pAAV-AiE0733m-minBG-SYFP2-WPRE3-BGHpA (Alias: CN3099)
Purpose: AiE0733m is an enhancer sequence, designed to drive AAV-mediated transgene expression in specific populations of brain cells
Depositing lab: Allen Institute for Brain Science & Boaz Levi. Depositing organization: Allen Institute. Publication: A suite of enhancer AAVs and transgenic mouse lines for genetic access to cortical cell types. Ben-Simon Y, Hooper M, Narayan S, Daigle TL, Dwivedi D, Way SW, Oster A, Stafford DA, Mich JK, Taormina MJ, Martinez RA, Opitz-Araya X, Roth JR, Alexander JR, Allen S, Amster A, Arbuckle J, Ayala A, Baker PM, Bakken TE, Barcelli T, Barta S, Bendrick J, Bertagnolli D, Bielstein C, Bishwakarma P, Bowlus J, Boyer G, Brouner K, Casian B, Casper T, Chakka AB, Chakrabarty R, Chance RK, Chavan S, Clark M, Colbert K, Collman F, Daniel S, Departee M, DiValentin P, Donadio N, Dotson N, Egdorf T, Fliss T, Gabitto M, Garcia J, Gary A, Gasperini M, Gloe J, Goldy J, Gore BB, Graybuck L, Greisman N, Haeseleer F, Halterman C, Haradon Z, Hastings SD, Helback O, Ho W, Hockemeyer D, Huang C, Huff S, Hunker A, Johansen N, Jones D, Juneau Z, Kalmbach B, Kannan M, Khem S, Kussick E, Kutsal R, Larsen R, Lee C, Lee AY, Leibly M, Lenz GH, Li S, Liang E, Lusk N, Madigan Z, Malloy J, Malone J, McCue R, Melchor J, Mollenkopf T, Moosman S, Morin E, Newman D, Ng L, Ngo K, Omstead V, Otto S, Oyama A, Pena N, Pham T, Phillips E, Pom CA, Potekhina L, Ransford S, Ray PL, Rette D, Reynoldson C, Rimorin C, Rocha D, Ruiz A, Sanchez REA, Sawyer L, Sedeno-Cortes A, Sevigny JP, Shapovalova N, Shepard N, Shulga L, Sigler AR, Siverts L, Soliman S, Somasundaram S, Staats B, Stewart K, Szelenyi E, Tieu M, Trader C, Tran A, van Velthoven CTJ, Walker M, Wang Y, Weed N, Wirthlin M, Wood T, Wynalda B, Yao Z, Zhou T, Ariza J, Dee N, Reding M, Ronellenfitch K, Mufti S, Sunkin SM, Smith KA, Esposito L, Waters J, Thyagarajan B, Yao S, Lein ES, Zeng H, Levi BP, Ngai J, Ting JT, Tasic B. Cell. 2025 May 16:S0092-8674(25)00513-6. doi: 10.1016/j.cell.2025.05.002. PubMed 40403729.
Backbone
  Vector backbone: pAAV2
  Vector type: AAV
Growth in bacteria
  Bacterial resistance: Ampicillin, 100 μg/mL
  Growth temperature: 37°C
  Growth strain: NEB Stable
  Copy number: High Copy
Gene/Insert
  Gene/Insert name: SYFP2
  Species: Synthetic
  Promoter: minBG
  Cloning method: Gibson Cloning
Terms and licenses: Academic/Nonprofit Terms; Industry Terms: Not Available to Industry
How to cite: AiP13099 - pAAV-AiE0733m-minBG-SYFP2-WPRE3-BGHpA (Alias: CN3099) was a gift from Allen Institute for Brain Science & Boaz Levi (Addgene plasmid # 230275 ; http://n2t.net/addgene:230275 ; RRID:Addgene_230275)
